Addgene plasmid #66267: CYSLTR2-Tango
Purpose: Expression of G protein-coupled receptors for PRESTO-Tango: parallel receptorome expression and screening via transcriptional output, with transcriptional activation following arrestin translocation
Depositing lab: Bryan Roth. Publication: PRESTO-Tango as an open-source resource for interrogation of the druggable human GPCRome. Kroeze WK, Sassano MF, Huang XP, Lansu K, McCorvy JD, Giguere PM, Sciaky N, Roth BL. Nat Struct Mol Biol. 2015 May;22(5):362-9. doi: 10.1038/nsmb.3014. Epub 2015 Apr 20. PubMed 25895059.
Backbone
  Vector backbone: empty Tango
  Backbone size w/o insert (bp): 6632
  Vector type: Mammalian Expression
  Selectable markers: Neomycin (select with G418)
Growth in bacteria
  Bacterial resistance: Ampicillin, 100 μg/mL
  Growth temperature: 37°C
  Growth strain: DH5alpha
  Copy number: High Copy
Gene/Insert
  Gene/Insert name: CYSLTR2
  Species: H. sapiens (human)
  Insert size (bp): 1038
  Entrez Gene: CYSLTR2 (a.k.a. CYSLT2, CYSLT2R, GPCR21, HG57, HPN321, KPG_011, PSEC0146, hGPCR21)
  Promoter: CMV
  Tag / fusion protein: FLAG (N terminal on backbone)
  Cloning method: Restriction Enzyme; 5′ cloning site NotI (not destroyed); 3′ cloning site XhoI (unknown if destroyed)
  Sequencing primers: 5′ CMV-F; 3′ Tet-R
Terms and licenses: Academic/Nonprofit Terms; Industry Terms: Not Available to Industry
Depositor comments: Please note: Most of the PRESTO-Tango vectors do not contain the XhoI cut site downstream of the tTA sequence and instead carry an XbaI site. If you need to perform an XhoI digest we recommend sequencing with a forward primer at the C-terminus of tTA to determine which of the two sites is present. Suggested primer: 5-gagctccacttagacggcgagg-3. Original backbone was pcDNA3.1(+). These plasmids were generated as part of the Illuminating the Druggable Genome (IDG) program sponsored by the NIH Common Fund. The goal of this program is to identify, gather, and distribute information and resources for proteins that currently are not well-studied yet belong to commonly drug-targeted protein families: protein kinases, non-olfactory G-protein coupled receptors (GPCRs), and ion channels. The IDG program is designed to develop fundamental research tools for understudied proteins, elucidate their function, and disseminate the IDG-related resources and data to the greater scientific community.
How to cite: CYSLTR2-Tango was a gift from Bryan Roth (Addgene plasmid # 66267 ; http://n2t.net/addgene:66267 ; RRID:Addgene_66267)
