[The description below was written by a language model from this plasmid's Addgene catalogue record and the feature table of its GenBank file.]
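Description:
CYSLTR2-Tango is a mammalian expression plasmid from the PRESTO-Tango collection, built on an "empty Tango" backbone of about 6.6 kb that was itself derived from pcDNA3.1(+). It is propagated as a high-copy plasmid in E. coli under ampicillin selection and carries a neomycin resistance marker, so transfected mammalian cells can be selected with G418. The insert is the human cysteinyl leukotriene receptor 2 (CYSLTR2) coding sequence, about 1.0 kb, cloned by restriction enzymes with NotI at the 5′ end and expressed from the CMV promoter. The backbone supplies an N-terminal FLAG tag, useful for detecting the receptor.

The depositor's comments indicate that a tTA (tetracycline transactivator) sequence lies downstream of the receptor, consistent with the Tango design named in the record, in which arrestin translocation to an activated receptor leads to transcriptional activation of a reporter. This gives a G protein-independent readout of receptor activation that can be run in parallel across many GPCRs. The record does not itemise the other modules of the fusion or the reporter system used with it. The depositor also notes that most vectors in this series carry an XbaI site rather than XhoI downstream of tTA, so the identity of the 3′ site in this plasmid is uncertain. The plasmid was produced under the Illuminating the Druggable Genome program as a tool for studying GPCRs.

The two held sequence records are partial, of 1038 and 1029 bp, and contain no annotated features beyond the source, so they provide no independent confirmation of the backbone elements or fusion architecture.
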