LOCUS       Exported 1038 bp ds-DNA linear SYN 12-JUN-2021
DEFINITION  Expression of G protein-coupled receptors for PRESTO-Tango: parallel
            receptorome expression and screening via transcriptional output,
            with transcriptional activation following arrestin translocation.
ACCESSION   .
VERSION     .
KEYWORDS    CYSLTR2-Tango
SOURCE      synthetic DNA construct
  ORGANISM  synthetic DNA construct
REFERENCE   1 (bases 1 to 1038)
  AUTHORS   Kroeze WK, Sassano MF, Huang XP, Lansu K, McCorvy JD, Giguere PM,
            Sciaky N, Roth BL
  TITLE     PRESTO-Tango as an open-source resource for interrogation of the
            druggable human GPCRome.
  JOURNAL   Nat Struct Mol Biol. 2015 May;22(5):362-9. doi: 10.1038/nsmb.3014.
            Epub 2015 Apr 20.
  PUBMED    25895059
REFERENCE   2 (bases 1 to 1038)
  AUTHORS   .
  TITLE     Direct Submission
  JOURNAL   Exported Jun 12, 2021 from SnapGene Server 1.1.58
            http://www.snapgene.com
FEATURES             Location/Qualifiers
     source          1..1038
                     /organism="synthetic DNA construct"
                     /mol_type="other DNA"
ORIGIN
        1 atggaaagaa aatttatgtc tctgcaaccc tctatcagcg tgagcgaaat ggaacccaat
       61 ggcaccttct caaataataa ttctcggaat tgcaccatcg agaactttaa acgagaattc
      121 ttccctatcg tgtacttgat tatttttttt tggggagttc tcggcaatgg actttctatt
      181 tacgtcttcc tccagcccta caaaaagtcc acatctgtga atgtgtttat gctgaatctg
      241 gcgatctctg acttgctctt tatcagcacg ttgcccttta gggcagatta ctatcttaga
      301 ggtagcaatt ggatttttgg agacctcgct tgtagaatta tgagttacag cctgtacgtg
      361 aacatgtaca gcagtatcta tttcctgacc gtgctgtctg tggtcaggtt cctggccatg
      421 gtgcacccat tccgactgtt gcatgtcaca tccattagaa gcgcctggat cttgtgtggc
      481 atcatatgga tactgataat ggcctcttcc attatgcttc tggacagcgg ttctgagcaa
      541 aatggaagtg tcactagctg cctggaactg aacctgtata aaatcgctaa actgcaaaca
      601 atgaactaca ttgctcttgt ggtggggtgt ctgctgcctt tcttcacact cagcatctgt
      661 tacctcctga taattcgagt attgctcaaa gtggaagtgc ccgagagcgg actgagagtg
      721 agtcacagga aagccctgac taccataatt attacgctta tcattttctt cctgtgcttc
      781 cttccatatc acacgctgcg cactgtgcat ctgacaacat ggaaggtggg tctgtgtaag
      841 gataggctgc acaaggctct ggtaattacc ttggcgctgg cggcggctaa tgcctgtttc
      901 aatcccctcc tgtattactt tgccggagag aacttcaagg accggctgaa atccgcactg
      961 aggaaaggtc atccgcagaa ggctaaaacc aagtgcgtgt tccccgtttc tgtgtggctg
     1021 cgcaaggaga cgagggtg
//
