LOCUS       Exported 1029 bp ds-DNA linear SYN 12-JUN-2021
DEFINITION  Expression of G protein-coupled receptors for PRESTO-Tango: parallel
            receptorome expression and screening via transcriptional output,
            with transcriptional activation following arrestin translocation.
ACCESSION   .
VERSION     .
KEYWORDS    CYSLTR2-Tango
SOURCE      synthetic DNA construct
  ORGANISM  synthetic DNA construct
REFERENCE   1 (bases 1 to 1029)
  AUTHORS   Kroeze WK, Sassano MF, Huang XP, Lansu K, McCorvy JD, Giguere PM,
            Sciaky N, Roth BL
  TITLE     PRESTO-Tango as an open-source resource for interrogation of the
            druggable human GPCRome.
  JOURNAL   Nat Struct Mol Biol. 2015 May;22(5):362-9. doi: 10.1038/nsmb.3014.
            Epub 2015 Apr 20.
  PUBMED    25895059
REFERENCE   2 (bases 1 to 1029)
  AUTHORS   .
  TITLE     Direct Submission
  JOURNAL   Exported Jun 12, 2021 from SnapGene Server 1.1.58
            http://www.snapgene.com
FEATURES             Location/Qualifiers
     source          1..1029
                     /organism="synthetic DNA construct"
                     /mol_type="other DNA"
ORIGIN
        1 ctctaatgcg ctggttaatc actttacttt tatctaatct tagctggaag tacaggttct
       61 caccggtcga tgaagtgtcc ttggccaggg aggagctggc ggtggtgcag gactcatctt
      121 ggggacccag gctgggtggg gtgcgtccac cggtatcgat caccctcgtc tccttgcgca
      181 gccacacaga aacggggaac acgcacttgg ttttagcctt ctgcggatga cctttcctca
      241 gtgcggattt cagccggtcc ttgaagttct ctccggcaaa gtaatacagg aggggattga
      301 aacaggcatt agccgccgcc agcgccaagg taattaccag agccttgtgc agcctatcct
      361 tacacagacc caccttccat gttgtcagat gcacagtgcg cagcgtgtga tatggaagga
      421 agcacaggaa gaaaatgata agcgtaataa ttatggtagt cagggctttc ctgtgactca
      481 ctctcagtcc gctctcgggc acttccactt tgagcaatac tcgaattatc aggaggtaac
      541 agatgctgag tgtgaagaaa ggcagcagac accccaccac aagagcaatg tagttcattg
      601 tttgcagttt agcgatttta tacaggttca gttccaggca gctagtgaca cttccatttt
      661 gctcagaacc gctgtccaga agcataatgg aagaggccat tatcagtatc catatgatgc
      721 cacacaagat ccaggcgctt ctaatggatg tgacatgcaa cagtcggaat gggtgcacca
      781 tggccaggaa cctgaccaca gacagcacgg tcaggaaata gatactgctg tacatgttca
      841 cgtacaggct gtaactcata attctacaag cgaggtctcc aaaaatccaa ttgctacctc
      901 taagatagta atctgcccta aagggcaacg tgctgataaa gagcaagtca gagatcgcca
      961 gattcagcat aaacacattc acagatgtgg actttttgta gggctggagg aagacgtaaa
     1021 tagaaagtc
//
