>Addgene plasmid #66267 | CYSLTR2-Tango | depositor partial sequence | sequence record 113147 | empty Tango
GACGGATCGGGAGATCTCCCGATCCCCTATGGTGCACTCTCAGTACAATCTGCTCTGATGCCGCATAGTT
AAGCCAGTATCTGCTCCCTGCTTGTGTGTTGGAGGTCGCTGAGTAGTGCGCGAGCAAAATTTAAGCTACA
ACAAGGCAAGGCTTGACCGACAATTGCATGAAGAATCTGCTTAGGGTTAGGCGTTTTGCGCTGCTTCGCG
ATGTACGGGCCAGATATACGCGTTGACATTGATTATTGACTAGTTATTAATAGTAATCAATTACGGGGTC
ATTAGTTCATAGCCCATATATGGAGTTCCGCGTTACATAACTTACGGTAAATGGCCCGCCTGGCTGACCG
CCCAACGACCCCCGCCCATTGACGTCAATAATGACGTATGTTCCCATAGTAACGCCAATAGGGACTTTCC
ATTGACGTCAATGGGTGGAGTATTTACGGTAAACTGCCCACTTGGCAGTACATCAAGTGTATCATATGCC
AAGTACGCCCCCTATTGACGTCAATGACGGTAAATGGCCCGCCTGGCATTATGCCCAGTACATGACCTTA
TGGGACTTTCCTACTTGGCAGTACATCTACGTATTAGTCATCGCTATTACCATGGTGATGCGGTTTTGGC
AGTACATCAATGGGCGTGGATAGCGGTTTGACTCACGGGGATTTCCAAGTCTCCACCCCATTGACGTCAA
TGGGAGTTTGTTTTGGCACCAAAATCAACGGGACTTTCCAAAATGTCGTAACAACTCCGCCCCATTGACG
CAAATGGGCGGTAGGCGTGTACGGTGGGAGGTCTATATAAGCAGAGCTCTCTGGCTAACTAGAGAACCCA
CTGCTTACTGGCTTATCGAAATTAATACGACTCACTATAGGGAGACCCAAGCTGGCTAGCGTTTAAACTT
AAGCTTGGTACCGAGCTCGGATCCACTAGTCCAGTGTGGTGGAATTCTGCAGATATCCAGCACAGTGGCG
GCCGCGCCACCATGAAGACGATCATCGCCCTGAGCTACATCTTCTGCCTGGTATTCGCCGACTACAAGGA
CGATGATGACGCCAGCATCGATACCGGTGGACGCACCCCACCCAGCCTGGGTCCCCAAGATGAGTCCTGC
ACCACCGCCAGCTCCTCCCTGGCCAAGGACACTTCATCGACCGGTGAGAACCTGTACTTCCAGCTAAGAT
TAGATAAAAGTAAAGTGATTAACAGCGCATTAGAGCTGCTTAATGAGGTCGGAATCGAAGGTTTAACAAC
CCGTAAACTCGCCCAGAAGCTAGGTGTAGAGCAGCCTACATTGTATTGGCATGTAAAAAATAAGCGGGCT
TTGCTCGACGCCTTAGCCATTGAGATGTTAGATAGGCACCATACTCACTTTTGCCCTTTAGAAGGGGAAA
GCTGGCAAGATTTTTTACGTAATAACGCTAAAAGTTTTAGATGTGCTTTACTAAGTCATCGCGATGGAGC
AAAAGTACATTTAGGTACACGGCCTACAGAAAAACAGTATGAAACTCTCGAAAATCAATTAGCCTTTTTA
TGCCAACAAGGTTTTTCACTAGAGAATGCATTATATGCACTCAGCGCTGTGGGGCATTTTACTTTAGGTT
GCGTATTGGAAGATCAAGAGCATCAAGTCGCTAAAGAAGAAAGGGAAACACCTACTACTGATAGTATGCC
GCCATTATTACGACAAGCTATCGAATTATTTGATCACCAAGGTGCAGAGCCAGCCTTCTTATTCGGCCTT
GAATTGATCATATGCGGATTAGAAAAACAACTTAAATGTGAAAGTGGGTCCGCGTACAGCCGCGCGCGTA
CGAAAAACAATTACGGGTCTACCATCGAGGGCCTGCTCGATCTCCCGGACGACGACGCCCCCGAAGAGGC
GGGGCTGGCGGCTCCGCGCCTGTCCTTTCTCCCCGCGGGACACACGCGCAGACTGTCGACGGCCCCCCCG
ACCGATGTCAGCCTGGGGGACGAGCTCCACTTAGACGGCGAGGACGTGGCGATGGCGCATGCCGACGCGC
TAGACGATTTCGATCTGGACATGTTGGGGGACGGGGATTCCCCGGGTCCGGGATTTACCCCCCACGACTC
CGCCCCCTACGGCGCTCTGGATATGGCCGACTTCGAGTTTGAGCAGATGTTTACCGATGCCCTTGGAATT
GACGAGTACGGTGGGTAGCTCGAGTCTAGAGGGCCCGTTTAAACCCGCTGATCAGCCTCGACTGTGCCTT
CTAGTTGCCAGCCATCTGTTGTTTGCCCCTCCCCCGTGCCTTCCTTGACCCTGGAAGGTGCCACTCCCAC
TGTCCTTTCCTAATAAAATGAGGAAATTGCATCGCATTGTCTGAGTAGGTGTCATTCTATTCTGGGGGGT
GGGGTGGGGCAGGACAGCAAGGGGGAGGATTGGGAAGACAATAGCAGGCATGCTGGGGATGCGGTGGGCT
CTATGGCTTCTGAGGCGGAAAGAACCAGCTGGGGCTCTAGGGGGTATCCCC
[124 nt withheld, positions 2502-2625]
C
[91 nt withheld, positions 2627-2717]
A
[49 nt withheld, positions 2719-2767]
CCTTTGACGTTGGAGTCCACGTTCTTT
[37 nt withheld, positions 2795-2831]
ACCCTATCTCGGTCTATTCTTTTGATTTATAAGGGATTTTGCCGATTTCGGCCTATTGGTTAAAAAATGA
GCTGATTTAACAAAAATTTAACGCGAATTAATTCTGTGGAATGTGTGTCAGTTAGGGTGTGGAAAGTCCC
CAGGCTCCCCAGCAGGCAGAAGTATGCAAAGCATGCATCTCAATTAGTCAGCAACCAGGTGTGGAAAGTC
CCCAGGCTCCCCAGCAGGCAGAAGTATGCAAAGCATGCATCTCAATTAGTCAGCAACCATAGTCCCGCCC
CTAACTCCGCCCATCCCGCCCCTAACTCCGCCCAGTTCCGCCCATTCTCCGCCCCATGGCTGACTAATTT
TTTTTATTTATGCAGAGGCCGAGGCCGCCTCTGCCTCTGAGCTATTCCAGAAGTAGTGAGGAGGCTTTTT
TGGAGGCCTAGGCTTTTGCAAAAAGCTCCCGGGAGCTTGTATATCCATTTTCGGATCTGATCAAGAGACA
GGATGAGGATCGTTTCGCATGATTGAACAAGATGGATTGCACGCAGGTTCTCCGGCCGCTTGGGTGGAGA
GGCTATTCGGCTATGACTGGGCACAACAGACAATCGGCTGCTCTGATGCCGCCGTGTTCCGGCTGTCAGC
GCAGGGGCGCCCGGTTCTTTTTGTCAAGACCGACCTGTCCGGTGCCCTGAATGAACTGCAGGACGAGGCA
GCGCGGCTATCGTGGCTGGCCACGACGGGCGTTCCTTGCGCAGCTGTGCTCGACGTTGTCACTGAAGCGG
GAAGGGACTGGCTGCTATTGGGCGAAGTGCCGGGGCAGGATCTCCTGTCATCTCACCTTGCTCCTGCCGA
GAAAGTATCCATCATGGCTGATGCAATGCGGCGGCTGCATACGCTTGATCCGGCTACCTGCCCATTCGAC
CACCAAGCGAAACATCGCATCGAGCGAGCACGTACTCGGATGGAAGCCGGTCTTGTCGATCAGGATGATC
TGGACGAAGAGCATCAGGGGCTCGCGCCAGCCGAACTGTTCGCCAGGCTCAAGGCGCGCATGCCCGACGG
CGAGGATCTCGTCGTGACCCATGGCGATGCCTGCTTGCCGAATATCATGGTGGAAAATGGCCGCTTTTCT
GGATTCATCGACTGTGGCCGGCTGGGTGTGGCGGACCGCTATCAGGACATAGCGTTGGCTACCCGTGATA
TTGCTGAAGAGCTTGGCGGCGAATGGGCTGACCGCTTCCTCGTGCTTTACGGTATCGCCGCTCCCGATTC
GCAGCGCATCGCCTTCTATCGCCTTCTTGACGAGTTCTTCTGAGCGGGACTCTGGGGTTCGAAATGACCG
ACCAAGCGACGCCCAACCTGCCATCACGAGATTTCGATTCCACCGCCGCCTTCTATGAAAGGTTGGGCTT
CGGAATCGTTTTCCGGGACGCCGGCTGGATGATCCTCCAGCGCGGGGATCTCATGCTGGAGTTCTTCGCC
CACCCCAACTTGTTTATTGCAGCTTATAATGGTTACAAATAAAGCAATAGCATCACAAATTTCACAAATA
AAGCATTTTTTTCACTGCATTCTAGTTGTGGTTTGTCCAAACTCATCAATGTATCTTATCATGTCTGTAT
ACCGTCGACCTCTAGCTAGAGCTTGGCGTAATCATGGTCATAGCTGTTTCCTGTGTGAAATTGTTATCCG
CTCACAATTCCACACAACATACGAGCCGGAAGCATAAAGTGTAAAGCCTGGGGTGCCTAATGAGTGAGCT
AACTCACATTAATTGCGTTGCGCTCACTGCCCGCTTTCCAGTCGGGAAACCTGTCGTGCCAGCTGCATTA
ATGAATCGGCCAACGCGCGGGGAGAGGCGGTTTGCGTATTGGGCGCTCTTCCGCTTCCTCGCTCACTGAC
TCGCTGCGCTCGGTCGTTCGGCTGCGGCGAGCGGTATCAGCTCACTCAAAGGCGGTAATACGGTTATCCA
CAGAATCAGGGGATAACGCAGGAAAGAACATGTGAGCAAAAGGCCAGCAAAAGGCCAGGAACCGTAAAAA
GGCCGCGTTGCTGGCGTTTTTCCATAGGCTCCGCCCCCCTGACGAGCATCACAAAAATCGACGCTCAAGT
CAGAGGTGGCGAAACCCGACAGGACTATAAAGATACCAGGCGTTTCCCCCTGGAAGCTCCCTCGTGCGCT
CTCCTGTTCCGACCCTGCCGCTTACCGGATACCTGTCCGCCTTTCTCCCTTCGGGAAGCGTGGCGCTTTC
TCATAGCTCACGCTGTAGGTATCTCAGTTCGGTGTAGGTCGTTCGCTCCAAGCTGGGCTGTGTGCACGAA
CCCCCCGTTCAGCCCGACCGCTGCGCCTTATCCGGTAACTATCGTCTTGAGTCCAACCCGGTAAGACACG
ACTTATCGCCACTGGCAGCAGCCACTGGTAACAGGATTAGCAGAGCGAGGTATGTAGGCGGTGCTACAGA
GTTCTTGAAGTGGTGGCCTAACTACGGCTACACTAGAAGAACAGTATTTGGTATCTGCGCTCTGCTGAAG
CCAGTTACCTTCGGAAAAAGAGTTGGTAGCTCTTGATCCGGCAAACAAACCACCGCTGGTAGCGGTTTTT
TTGTTTGCAAGCAGCAGATTACGCGCAGAAAAAAAGGATCTCAAGAAGATCCTTTGATCTTTTCTACGGG
GTCTGACGCTCAGTGGAACGAAAACTCACGTTAAGGGATTTTGGTCATGAGATTATCAAAAAGGATCTTC
ACCTAGATCCTTTTAAATTAAAAATGAAGTTTTAAATCAATCTAAAGTATATATGAGTAAACTTGGTCTG
ACAGTTACCAATGCTTAATCAGTGAGGCACCTATCTCAGCGATCTGTCTATTTCGTTCATCCATAGTTGC
CTGACTCCCCGTCGTGTAGATAACTACGATACGGGAGGGCTTACCATCTGGCCCCAGTGCTGCAATGATA
CCGCGAGACCCACGCTCACCGGCTCCAGATTTATCAGCAATAAACCAGCCAGCCGGAAGGGCCGAGCGCA
GAAGTGGTCCTGCAACTTTATCCGCCTCCATCCAGTCTATTAATTGTTGCCGGGAAGCTAGAGTAAGTAG
TTCGCCAGTTAATAGTTTGCGCAACGTTGTTGCCATTGCTACAGGCATCGTGGTGTCACGCTCGTCGTTT
GGTATGGCTTCATTCAGCTCCGGTTCCCAACGATCAAGGCGAGTTACATGATCCCCCATGTTGTGCAAAA
AAGCGGTTAGCTCCTTCGGTCCTCCGATCGTTGTCAGAAGTAAGTTGGCCGCAGTGTTATCACTCATGGT
TATGGCAGCACTGCATAATTCTCTTACTGTCATGCCATCCGTAAGATGCTTTTCTGTGACTGGTGAGTAC
TCAACCAAGTCATTCTGAGAATAGTGTATGCGGCGACCGAGTTGCTCTTGCCCGGCGTCAATACGGGATA
ATACCGCGCCACATAGCAGAACTTTAAAAGTGCTCATCATTGGAAAACGTTCTTCGGGGCGAAAACTCTC
AAGGATCTTACCGCTGTTGAGATCCAGTTCGATGTAACCCACTCGTGCACCCAACTGATCTTCAGCATCT
TTTACTTTCACCAGCGTTTCTGGGTGAGCAAAAACAGGAAGGCAAAATGCCGCAAAAAAGGGAATAAGGG
CGACACGGAAATGTTGAATACTCATACTCTTCCTTTTTCAATATTATTGAAGCATTTATCAGGGTTATTG
TCTCATGAGCGGATACATATTTGAATGTATTTAGAAAAATAAACAAATAGGGGTTCCGCGCACATTTCCC
CGAAAAGTGCCACCTGACGTC
