>Addgene plasmid #66267 | CYSLTR2-Tango | addgene partial sequence | sequence record 117132 | CMV-F 5'-CGCAAATGGGCGGTAGGCGTG-3'
TCTCTGGCTAACTAGAGAACCCACTGCTTACTGGCTTATCGAAATTAATACGACTCACTATAGGGAGACC
CAAGCTGGCTAGCGTTTAAACTTAAGCTTGGTACCGAGCTCGGATCCACTAGTCCAGTGTGGTGGAATTC
TGCAGATATCCAGCACAGTGGCGGCCGCGCCACCATGAAGACGATCATCGCCCTGAGCTACATCTTCTGC
CTGGTATTCGCCGACTACAAGGACGATGATGACGCCAGCATCGATATGGAAAGAAAATTTATGTCTCTGC
AACCCTCTATCAGCGTGAGCGAAATGGAACCCAATGGCACCTTCTCAAATAATAATTCTCGGAATTGCAC
CATCGAGAACTTTAAACGAGAATTCTTCCCTATCGTGTACTTGATTATTTTTTTTTGGGGAGTTCTCGGC
AATGGACTTTCTATTTACGTCTTCCTCCAGCCCTACAAAAAGTCCACATCTGTGAATGTGTTTATGCTGA
ATCTGGCGATCTCTGACTTGCTCTTTATCAGCACGTTGCCCTTTAGGGCAGATTACTATCTTAGAGGTAG
CAATTGGATTTTTGGAGACCTCGCTTGTAGAATTATGAGTTACAGCCTGTACGTGAACATGTACAGCAGT
ATCTATTTCCTGACCGTGCTGTCTGTGGTCAGGTTCCTGGCCATGGTGCACCCATTCCGACTGTTGCATG
TCACATCCATTAGAAGCGCCTGGATCTTGTGTGGCATCATATGGATACTGATAATGGCCTCTTCCATTAT
GCTTCTGGACAGCGGTTCTGAGCAAAATGGAAGTGTCACTAGCTGCCTGGAACTGAACCTGTATAAAATC
GCTAAACTGCAAACAATGAACTACATTGCTCTTGTGGTGGGGTGTCTGCTGCCTTTCTTCACACTCAGCA
TCTGTTACCTCCTGATAATTCGAGTATTGCTCAAAGTGGAAGTGCCCGAGAGCGGACTGAGAGTGAGTCA
CAGGAAAGCCCTGACTACCATAATTATTACGCTTATCATTTTCTTCCTGTGCTTCCTTCCATATCACACG
CTGCGCACTGTGCATCTGACAACATGGAAGGTGGGTCTGTGTAAGGA
